Addgene plasmid #120993: C82m
Purpose: MoClo golden gate assembly CD part for RpaI (synthase for Rpa-detected quorum sensing molecule 4-coumaroyl-homoserine lactone). Please see Supplemental Documents for annotated Genbank file.
Depositing lab: Richard Murray.
Backbone
  Vector backbone: DVA
  Backbone size w/o insert (bp): 2100
  Vector type: Synthetic Biology
Growth in bacteria
  Bacterial resistance: Ampicillin, 100 μg/mL
  Growth temperature: 37°C
  Growth strain: JM109
  Copy number: High Copy
Gene/Insert
  Gene/Insert name: RpaI
  Species: Synthetic
  Insert size (bp): 662
  Cloning method: Gibson Cloning
  Sequencing primers: 5′ AAATAGGCGTATCACGAGGCA; 3′ TTACCGCCTTTGAGTGAGCTG
Terms and licenses: Academic/Nonprofit Terms; Industry Terms: Not Available to Industry
How to cite: C82m was a gift from Richard Murray (Addgene plasmid # 120993 ; http://n2t.net/addgene:120993 ; RRID:Addgene_120993)
