[The description below was written by a language model from this plasmid's Addgene catalogue record and pLannotate feature annotations shown in this document.]
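Description:
C82m is a synthetic-biology part plasmid built on the small DVA backbone (about 2.1 kb without insert; the sequenced record is 2,762 nt in total). It serves as a "CD" position part, that is, a coding-sequence module, for MoClo-style Golden Gate assembly. It is maintained in E. coli from a high-copy ColE1/pUC-type origin of replication and selected with ampicillin through a β-lactamase gene driven by its native bla promoter. The record lists Gibson cloning as the method used to place the insert in the backbone.

The payload is an insert of roughly 660 bp encoding RpaI, which the feature table matches to the Rhodopseudomonas palustris CGA009 protein, although the catalogue lists the species as synthetic. RpaI is the synthase that produces 4-coumaroyl-homoserine lactone, a quorum-sensing autoinducer that is bound by the transcriptional regulator RpaR to control quorum-sensing-dependent genes. In the annotated sequence the coding region sits between a BioBrick prefix and suffix, with a putative bacterial transcription terminator just upstream that would help insulate the part from read-through originating in the backbone. No promoter, ribosome binding site or downstream terminator for rpaI is annotated. This fits a stored coding part meant to be combined with separate regulatory parts during assembly, not an expression construct in itself. The Type IIS sites and overhangs that define the CD position are not annotated in the feature table.

The plasmid's use is as a modular "sender" component: once assembled into a transcription unit, RpaI lets engineered cells generate the Rpa signal for synthetic cell-to-cell communication circuits.
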