Features (pLannotate 1.2.2; 7 found; start..end, strand, type, name):
     49..92      -  terminator     bacterial terminator: putative bacterial transcription terminator
     95..116     +  misc_feature   BioBrick prefix: BioBrick prefix for parts that do not start with "ATG"
    132..785     +  CDS            rpaI: RPAI_RHOPA - Experimental evidence at protein level: Swiss-Prot protein existence level 1. Catalyzes the synthesis of 4-coumaroyl-homoserine lactone, a quorum-sensing (QS) autoinducer molecule which binds to RpaR transcriptional regulator to regulate expression of QS-dependent genes. From Rhodopseudomonas palustris (strain ATCC BAA-98 / CGA009).
    800..820     +  misc_feature   BioBrick suffix: universal suffix for all parts
    997..1585    -  rep_origin     ori: high-copy-number ColE1/pMB1/pBR322/pUC origin of replication
   1756..2616    -  CDS            AmpR: β-lactamase; bla; confers resistance to ampicillin, carbenicillin, and related antibiotics
   2617..2721    -  promoter       AmpR promoter: bla
>Addgene plasmid #120993 | C82m | addgene full sequence | sequence record 236098 | Addgene NGS Result
TTATTATCATGACATTAACCTATAAAAATAGGCGTATCACGAGGCAGAATTTCAGATAAAAAAAATCCTT
AGCTTTCGCTAAGGATGATTTCTGGAATTCGCGGCCGCTTCTAGAGACTAGTGGGTCTCAAATGCAGGTT
CATGTCATCCGTCGAGAGAACCGCGCGCTCTATGCCGGTCTGCTCGAAAAGTACTTCCGCATCCGTCACC
AGATCTACGTCGTCGAGCGCGGCTGGAAGGAGCTCGATCGGCCGGATGGCCGCGAGATCGATCAGTTCGA
CACCGAAGACGCCGTGTATCTGCTCGGCGTCGACAATGACGACATCGTCGCCGGCATGCGGATGGTGCCG
ACCACGTCACCGACGCTCCTCAGCGACGTCTTCCCGCAGCTTGCGCTGGCAGGCCCGGTGCGGCGGCCGG
ATGCCTACGAGCTGTCGCGGATCTTCGTGGTACCGCGCAAGCGCGGCGAGCATGGCGGCCCGCGCGCCGA
AGCCGTGATCCAGGCGGCCGCGATGGAGTACGGCCTGTCGATCGGTCTGTCGGCCTTCACCATCGTGCTG
GAGACCTGGTGGCTGCCGCGACTGGTGGACCAGGGCTGGAAGGCAAAGCCGCTCGGCCTGCCTCAGGACA
TCAACGGATTCTCGACCACCGCAGTGATCGTCGACGTCGACGACGACGCCTGGGTCGGCATCTGCAATCG
CCGCTCGGTGCCCGGACCCACGCTGGAATGGCGCGGGCTCGAAGCCATCCGCCGTCATTCGCTTCCGGAA
TTCCAGGTGATTTCATAAAGGTAGAGACCTACTAGTAGCGGCCGCTGCAGGCTTCCTCGCTCACTGACTC
GCTGCGCTCGGTCGTTCGGCTGCGGCGAGCGGTATCAGCTCACTCAAAGGCGGTAATACGGTTATCCACA
GAATCAGGGGATAACGCAGGAAAGAACATGTGAGCAAAAGGCCAGCAAAAGGCCAGGAACCGTAAAAAGG
CCGCGTTGCTGGCGTTTTTCCACAGGCTCCGCCCCCCTGACGAGCATCACAAAAATCGACGCTCAAGTCA
GAGGTGGCGAAACCCGACAGGACTATAAAGATACCAGGCGTTTCCCCCTGGAAGCTCCCTCGTGCGCTCT
CCTGTTCCGACCCTGCCGCTTACCGGATACCTGTCCGCCTTTCTCCCTTCGGGAAGCGTGGCGCTTTCTC
ATAGCTCACGCTGTAGGTATCTCAGTTCGGTGTAGGTCGTTCGCTCCAAGCTGGGCTGTGTGCACGAACC
CCCCGTTCAGCCCGACCGCTGCGCCTTATCCGGTAACTATCGTCTTGAGTCCAACCCGGTAAGACACGAC
TTATCGCCACTGGCAGCAGCCACTGGTAACAGGATTAGCAGAGCGAGGTATGTAGGCGGTGCTACAGAGT
TCTTGAAGTGGTGGCCTAACTACGGCTACACTAGAAGAACAGTATTTGGTATCTGCGCTCTGCTGAAGCC
AGTTACCTTCGGAAAAAGAGTTGGTAGCTCTTGATCCGGCAAACAAACCACCGCTGGTAGCGGTGGTTTT
TTTGTTTGCAAGCAGCAGATTACGCGCAGAAAAAAAGGATCTCAAGAAGATCCTTTGATCTTTTCTACGG
GGTCTGACGCTCAGTGGAACGAAAACTCACGTTAAGGGATTTTGGTCATGAGATTATCAAAAAGGATCTT
CACCTAGATCCTTTTAAATTAAAAATGAAGTTTTAAATCAATCTAAAGTATATATGAGTAAACTTGGTCT
GACAGTTACCAATGCTTAATCAGTGAGGCACCTATCTCAGCGATCTGTCTATTTCGTTCATCCATAGTTG
CCTGACTCCCCGTCGTGTAGATAACTACGATACGGGAGGGCTTACCATCTGGCCCCAGTGCTGCAATGAT
ACCGCGCGACCCACGCTCACCGGCTCCAGATTTATCAGCAATAAACCAGCCAGCCGGAAGGGCCGAGCGC
AGAAGTGGTCCTGCAACTTTATCCGCCTCCATCCAGTCTATTAATTGTTGCCGGGAAGCTAGAGTAAGTA
GTTCGCCAGTTAATAGTTTGCGCAACGTTGTTGCCATTGCTACAGGCATCGTGGTGTCACGCTCGTCGTT
TGGTATGGCTTCATTCAGCTCCGGTTCCCAACGATCAAGGCGAGTTACATGATCCCCCATGTTGTGCAAA
AAAGCGGTTAGCTCCTTCGGTCCTCCGATCGTTGTCAGAAGTAAGTTGGCCGCAGTGTTATCACTCATGG
TTATGGCAGCACTGCATAATTCTCTTACTGTCATGCCATCCGTAAGATGCTTTTCTGTGACTGGTGAGTA
CTCAACCAAGTCATTCTGAGAATAGTGTATGCGGCGACCGAGTTGCTCTTGCCCGGCGTCAATACGGGAT
AATACCGCGCCACATAGCAGAACTTTAAAAGTGCTCATCATTGGAAAACGTTCTTCGGGGCGAAAACTCT
CAAGGATCTTACCGCTGTTGAGATCCAGTTCGATGTAACCCACTCGTGCACCCAACTGATCTTCAGCATC
TTTTACTTTCACCAGCGTTTCTGGGTGAGCAAAAACAGGAAGGCAAAATGCCGCAAAAAAGGGAATAAGG
GCGACACGGAAATGTTGAATACTCATACTCTTCCTTTTTCAATATTATTGAAGCATTTATCAGGGTTATT
GTCTCATGAGCGGATACATATTTGAATGTATTTAGAAAAATAAACAAATAGGGGTTCCGCGCACATTTCC
CCGAAAAGTGCCACCTGACGTCTAAGAAACCA
