>Addgene plasmid #120993 | C82m | depositor partial sequence | sequence record 230040 | insert sequence
AATGCAGGTTCATGTCATCCGTCGAGAGAACCGCGCGCTCTATGCCGGTCTGCTCGAAAAGTACTTCCGC
ATCCGTCACCAGATCTACGTCGTCGAGCGCGGCTGGAAGGAGCTCGATCGGCCGGATGGCCGCGAGATCG
ATCAGTTCGACACCGAAGACGCCGTGTATCTGCTCGGCGTCGACAATGACGACATCGTCGCCGGCATGCG
GATGGTGCCGACCACGTCACCGACGCTCCTCAGCGACGTCTTCCCGCAGCTTGCGCTGGCAGGCCCGGTG
CGGCGGCCGGATGCCTACGAGCTGTCGCGGATCTTCGTGGTACCGCGCAAGCGCGGCGAGCATGGCGGCC
CGCGCGCCGAAGCCGTGATCCAGGCGGCCGCGATGGAGTACGGCCTGTCGATCGGTCTGTCGGCCTTCAC
CATCGTGCTGGAGACCTGGTGGCTGCCGCGACTGGTGGACCAGGGCTGGAAGGCAAAGCCGCTCGGCCTG
CCTCAGGACATCAACGGATTCTCGACCACCGCAGTGATCGTCGACGTCGACGACGACGCCTGGGTCGGCA
TCTGCAATCGCCGCTCGGTGCCCGGACCCACGCTGGAATGGCGCGGGCTCGAAGCCATCCGCCGTCATTC
GCTTCCGGAATTCCAGGTGATTTCATAAAGGT
